>Addgene plasmid #29431 | Venus Cam KII alpha 1-315aa | addgene partial sequence | sequence record 35008 | 29431 with SV40pA-R (5' GAAATTTGTGATGCTATTGC 3')
GTTAACAACAACAATTGCATTCATTTTATGTTTCAGGTTCAGGGGGAGGTGTGGGAGGTTTTTTAAAGCA
AGTAAAACCTCTACAAATGTGGTATGGCTGATTATGATCAGTTATCTAGATCCGGTGGATCCTTCAATGC
GGCAGGACGGAGGGCGCCCCAGATCTGTGGAAGTGGACGATCTGCCATTTGCCGTCCCTGCGGTGCCAGA
CGCGGGTCTCCTCTGACTGGGCCGTGCGGGGTATGCCGCCTGCATCCAGGTACTGAGTGATGCGGATATA
GGCGATGCAGGCTGACTCGTCACCCATCAGGTGGATGTGAGGGTTCAGGATGGTGGTGTGCACGGGCTTG
CTGTTCCGGGACCACAAGTTTTCAAAATAGAATCGATGAAAGTCCAGGCCCTCCACCAGGTTCCCCAGGG
CCTCTGGTTCAAAGGCTGTCATTCCAGGGTCGCACATCTTCGTGTAGGACTCAAAGTCTCCATTGCTTAT
GGCTTCGATCAGCTGCTCTGTCACTTTGATAATTTCCTGTTTGCGCACTTTGGTGTCTTCGTCCTCAATG
GTGGTGTTGGTGCTCTCAGAAGATTCCTTCACACCATCGTTCTTCTTGTTTCCTCCGCTCTTCCCTCCGG
AGAAGTTCCTGGTGGCCAGCATAGTCGACTTCATCCGGAGAAGTTCCTGGTGGCCAGCATAGTGGTGAGG
ATGGCTCCCTTCAGTTTCCTCCTGGCATTGAACTTCTTCAGGCAGTCCACGGTCTCCTGTCTGTGCATGC
AGGAGGCCACGGTGGAGCGGTGCGAGATCCATGGGTGCTTGAGAGCCTCAGCGGCCGTGATGCGTTTGGA
TGGGTTGATGGTCAGCATCTTATTGATCA
