>Addgene plasmid #29431 | Venus Cam KII alpha 1-315aa | addgene partial sequence | sequence record 35009 | 29431 with EGFP-C
TCTGGCAGGAGAGCTGTCAGTCCGGACTCAGATCTCGAGCTCAAGCTTCGAATTCTGCAGTCGACGCTAC
CATCACCTGCACCCGATTCACAGAAGAGTACCAGCTCTTTGAGGAACTGGGAAAGGGAGCCTTCTCTGTG
GTGCGCAGGTGTGTGAAGGTGCTGGCTGGTCAGGAGTATGCTGCCAAGATTATCAACACCAAGAAGCTTT
CAGCCAGAGATCACCAGAAGCTGGAGCGTGAGGCCCGCATCTGCCGCTTGTTGAAGCACCCCAATATCGT
CCGACTCCATGACAGCATCTCCGAGGAGGGGCACCACTACCTTATCTTCGATCTGGTTACTGGTGGGGAA
CTGTTTGAAGACATTGTGGCCCGGGAGTATTACAGTGAAGCTGATGCCAGCCACTGTATCCAGCAGATCT
TGGAGGCTGTGCTACACTGTCACCAGATGGGGGTGGTGCATCGTGACCTGAAGCCTGAGAATCTGTTGCT
GGCCTCGAAGCTCAAGGGCGCTGCTGTGAAGCTGGCAGACTTTGGCCTGGCCATAGAGGTGGAGGGGGAG
CAGCAGGCATGGTTTGGGTTCGCAGGGACACCTGGATACCTCTCCCCAGAAGTGCTGAGGAAGGACCCGT
ACGGGAAGCCCGTGGACCTGTGGGCCTGTGGCGTCATCCTGTATATCTTGCTGGTTGGGTATCCCCCGTT
CTGGGATGAAGACCAGCATCGCCTGTACCAGCAGATCAAAGCTGGTGCCTATGATTTCCCATCACCAGAA
TGGGACACCGTCACCCCAGAAGCCAAGGATCTGATCAATAAGATGCTGACCATCAACCCATCCAAACGCA
TCACGGCCGCTGA
