[The description below was written by a language model from this plasmid's Addgene catalogue record.]
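Description:
Venus Cam KII alpha 1-315aa is a mammalian expression plasmid built on the pEGFP-C1 backbone. It encodes a truncated mouse CaMKII alpha (calcium/calmodulin-dependent protein kinase II alpha) with the yellow fluorescent protein Venus fused to its N terminus. The kinase fragment was placed between SalI and BamHI sites, both of which remain intact. The insert is recorded as about 1.4 kb on a backbone of roughly 4 kb. The plasmid is maintained at high copy in E. coli under kanamycin selection, and transfected mammalian cells can be selected with G418 through the neomycin resistance marker. The record does not name the promoter and no feature table is provided. C1-series vectors of this type normally drive the fluorescent fusion from the CMV immediate-early promoter, with a single kanamycin/neomycin cassette serving both hosts, but this cannot be confirmed from the fields given.

The defining feature is the truncation to amino acids 1-315. From general knowledge of the kinase, this span covers the catalytic domain and the adjacent regulatory segment and omits the C-terminal association domain that assembles the multimeric holoenzyme, although the record itself does not describe the domain content. The associated publication concerns structural rearrangement of CaMKII alpha catalytic domains during activation. This suggests that the Venus-tagged fragment was used in fluorescence-based measurements in living cells, probably for comparison with tagged full-length kinase to separate the behaviour of the catalytic domains from holoenzyme assembly. The record does not state the specific assay or the role this construct played in it.
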