Addgene plasmid #29431: Venus Cam KII alpha 1-315aa
Depositing lab: Steven Vogel. Depositing organization: National Institute on Alcohol Abuse & Alcoholism (NIAAA). Publication: Structural rearrangement of CaMKIIalpha catalytic domains encodes activation. Thaler C, Koushik SV, Puhl HL, Blank PS, Vogel SS. Proc Natl Acad Sci U S A. 2009 Apr 14. 106(15):6369-74. 10.1073/pnas.0901913106 PubMed 19339497.
Backbone
  Vector backbone: pEGFP C1
  Backbone size w/o insert (bp): 3984
  Vector type: Mammalian Expression
  Selectable markers: Neomycin (select with G418)
Growth in bacteria
  Bacterial resistance: Kanamycin, 50 μg/mL
  Growth temperature: 37°C
  Growth strain: DH5alpha
  Copy number: High Copy
Gene/Insert
  Gene/Insert name: Venus CAM KII Alpha (alt name: V-Cam)
  Species: M. musculus (mouse)
  Insert size (bp): 1440
  Mutation: Expresses CamKIIa amino acids 1-315
  GenBank ID: NM_171825
  Tag / fusion protein: Venus (N terminal on insert)
  Cloning method: Restriction Enzyme; 5′ cloning site Sal 1 (not destroyed); 3′ cloning site Bam HI (not destroyed)
  Sequencing primers: 5′ CCAAAATCAACGGGACTTTCC; 3′ CAGGTTCAGGGGGAGGTGTGG
Terms and licenses: Academic/Nonprofit Terms; Industry Terms: Not Available to Industry
How to cite: Venus Cam KII alpha 1-315aa was a gift from Steven Vogel (Addgene plasmid # 29431 ; http://n2t.net/addgene:29431 ; RRID:Addgene_29431)
